>Addgene plasmid #61751 | pCDNA-gp78-FLAG RING mutant C356G H361A | depositor partial sequence | sequence record 101087 | gp78 coding sequence
ATGCCGCTGCTCTTCCTCGAGCGCTTCCCCTGGCCCAGCCTCCGCACCTACACGGGCCTCAGCGGCCTGG
CCCTGCTGGGCACCATCATCAGCGCCTACCGCGCGCTCAGCCAGCCCGAGGCCGGCCCCGGCGAGCCGGA
CCAGCTAACGGCCTCGCTGCAGCCTGAGCCGCCGGCGCCCGCCCGGCCGAGCGCCGGGGGACCCCGGGCC
CGCGATGTGGCCCAGTACCTGCTCTCAGACAGCCTCTTCGTGTGGGTTCTAGTAAATACCGCTTGCTGTG
TTTTGATGTTGGTGGCTAAGCTCATCCAGTGTATTGTGTTTGGCCCTCTTCGAGTGAGTGAGAGACAGCA
TCTCAAAGACAAATTTTGGAATTTTATTTTCTACAAGTTCATTTTCATCTTTGGTGTGCTGAATGTCCAG
ACAGTGGAAGAGGTGGTCATGTGGTGCCTCTGGTTTGCCGGACTTGTCTTTCTGCACCTGATGGTTCAGC
TCTGCAAGGATCGATTTGAATATCTTTCCTTCTCGCCCACCACGCCGATGAGCAGCCACGGTCGAGTCCT
GTCCCTGTTGGTTGCCATGCTGCTTTCCTGCTGTGGACTGGCGGCCGTCTGCTCCATCACCGGCTACACC
CACGGAATGCACACCTTGGCTTTCATGGCTGCAGAGTCTCTTCTTGTGACAGTGAGGACTGCTCATGTGA
TTTTACGATACGTAATTCACCTCTGGGACCTCAACCACGAAGGGACGTGGGAAGGAAAGGGGACGTATGT
CTATTACACAGACTTTGTCATGGAGCTCACTCTCCTGTCCCTGGACCTCATGCACCATATTCACATGTTG
TTATTTGGCAACATCTGGTTATCCATGGCCAGCCTGGTCATCTTTATGCAGCTGCGTTACCTGTTTCATG
AGGTGCAACGTCGAATTCGTCGGCACAAGAACTATCTACGTGTGGTTGGAAACATGGAGGCCAGGTTTGC
AGTTGCAACTCCAGAGGAGCTGGCTGTCAACAATGACGACTGTGCCATCTGTTGGGACTCCATGCAGGCT
GCGCGGAAACTGCCCGGTGGACATCTTTTCGCCAACTCCTGTCTTCGTTCCTGGCTAGAACAAGACACCT
CCTGTCCAACATGCAGAATGTCTCTTAATATTGCCGACAATAATCGTGTCAGGGAAGAACATCAAGGAGA
GAACTTGGATGAGAATTTGGTTCCTGTAGCAGCAGCCGAAGGGAGACCTCGCTTAAACCAACACAATCAC
TTCTTCCATTTCGATGGGTCTCGGATTGCGAGCTGGCTGCCGAGTTTTTCGGTTGAAGTGATGCACACCA
CCAACATTCTTGGCATTACGCAGGCCAGCAACTCC
[129 nt withheld, positions 1366-1494]
CAAGTACCTTTTCCTACACAGCGGTCAGATAGCATCAGACCTGCATTGAACAGTCCTGTGGAAAGGCCAA
GCAGTGACCAGGAAGAGGGAGAAACTTCTGCTCAGACCGAGCGTGTGCCACTGGACCTCAGTCCTCGCCT
GGAGGAGACGCTGGACTTCGGCGAGGTGGAAGTGGAGCCCAGTGAGGTGGAAGACTTCGAGGCTCGTGGG
AGCCGCTTCTCCAAGTCTGCTGATGAGAGACAGCGCATGCTGGTGCAGCGTAAGGACGAACTCCTCCAGC
AAGCTCGCAAACGTTTCTTGAACAAAAGTTCTGAAGATGATGCGGCCTCAGAGAGCTTCCTCCCCTCGGA
AGGTGCGTCCTCTGACCCCGTGACCCTGCGTCGAAGGATGCTGGCTGCCGCCGCGGAACGGAGGCTTCAG
AAGCAGCAGACCTCC
