>Addgene plasmid #61751 | pCDNA-gp78-FLAG RING mutant C356G H361A | addgene partial sequence | sequence record 103754 | CMV-F 5'-CGCAAATGGGCGGTAGGCGTG-3'
ACTAGAGAACCCACTGCTTACTGGCTTATCGAAATTAATACGACTCACTATAGGGAGACCCAAGCTGGCT
AGCGTTTAAACGGGCCCTCTAGACTCGAGCGGCCGCCACTGTGCTGGATATCTGCAGAATTCGGCTTGCC
GCCATGCCGCTGCTCTTCCTCGAGCGCTTCCCCTGGCCCAGCCTCCGCACCTACACGGGCCTCAGCGGCC
TGGCCCTGCTGGGCACCATCATCAGCGCCTACCGCGCGCTCAGCCAGCCCGAGGCCGGCCCCGGCGAGCC
GGACCAGCTAACGGCCTCGCTGCAGCCTGAGCCGCCGGCGCCCGCCCGGCCGAGCGCCGGGGGACCCCGG
GCCCGCGATGTGGCCCAGTACCTGCTCTCAGACAGCCTCTTCGTGTGGGTTCTAGTAAATACCGCTTGCT
GTGTTTTGATGTTGGTGGCTAAGCTCATCCAGTGTATTGTGTTTGGCCCTCTTCGAGTGAGTGAGAGACA
GCATCTCAAAGACAAATTTTGGAATTTTATTTTCTACAAGTTCATTTTCATCTTTGGTGTGCTGAATGTC
CAGACAGTGGAGGAGGTGGTCATGTGGTGCCTCTGGTTTGCCGGACTTGTCTTTCTGCACCTGATGGTTC
AGCTCTGCAAGGATCGATTTGAATATCTTTCCTTCTCGCCCACCACGCTGATGAGCAGCCACGGTCGAGT
CCTGTCCCTGTTGGTTGCCATGCTGCTTTCCTGCTGTGGACTGGCGGCCGTCTGCTCCATCACCGGCTAC
ACCCACGGAATGCACACCTTGGCTTTCATGGCTGCAGAGTCTCTTCTTGTGACAGTGAGGACTGCTCATG
TGATTTTAC
