>Addgene plasmid #61751 | pCDNA-gp78-FLAG RING mutant C356G H361A | addgene partial sequence | sequence record 103874 | BGH-rev 5'-TAGAAGGCACAGTCGAGG-3'
TAATCGGTACCGGATCCGAATTCGGAGGTCTGCTGCTTCTGAAGCCTCCGTTCCGCGGCGGCAGCCAGCA
TCCTTCGACGCAGGGTCACGGGGTCAGAGGACGCACCTTCCGAGGGGAGGAAGCTCTCTGAGGCCGCATC
ATCTTCAGAACTTTTGTTCAAGAAACGTTTGCGAGCTTGCTGGAGGAGTTCGTCCTTACGCTGCACCAGC
ATGCGCTGTCTCTCATCAGCAGACTTGGAGAAGCGGCTCCCACGAGCCTCGAAGTCTTCCACCTCACTGG
GCTCCACTTCCACCTCGCCGAAGTCCAGCGTCTCCTCCAGGCGAGGACTGAGGTCCAGTGGCACACGCTC
GGTCTGAGCAGAAGTTTCTCCCTCTTCCTGGTCACTGCTTGGCCTTTCCACAGGACTGTTCAATGCAGGT
CTGATGCTATCTGACCGCTGTGTAGGAAAAGGTACTTG
[129 nt withheld, positions 459-587]
GGAGTTGCTGGCCTGCGTAATGCCAAGAATGTTGGTGGTGTGCATCACTTCAACCGAAAAACTCGGCAGC
CAGCTCGCAATCCGAGACCCATCGAAATGGAAGAAGTGATTGTGTTGGTTTAAGCGAGGTCTCCCTTCGG
CTGCTGCTACAGGAACCAAATTCTCATCCAAGTTCTCTCCTTGATGTTCTTCCCTGACACGATTATTGTC
GGCAATATTAAGAGACATTCTGCATGTTGGACAGGAGGTGTCTTGTTCTAGCCAGGAACGAAGACAGGAG
TTGGCGAAAAGATGTCCACCGGGCAGTTTCCGCGCAGCCTGCATGGA
