>Addgene plasmid #61751 | pCDNA-gp78-FLAG RING mutant C356G H361A | addgene partial sequence | sequence record 103963 | hNOD5-Fwd 5'-AGCGCTACAGGAGCCAAAT-3'
CTAGCCAGGAACGAAGACAGGAGTTGGCGAAAAGATGTCCACCGGGCAGTTTCCGCGCAGCCTGCATGGA
GCCCCAACAGATGGCACAGTCGTCATTGTTGACAGCCAGCTCCTCTGGAGTTGCAACTGCAAACCTGGCC
TCCATGTTTCCAACCACACGTAGACAGTTCTTGTGCCGACGAATTCGACGTTGCACCTCATGAAACAGGT
AACGCAGCTGCATAAAGATGACCAGGCTGGCCATGGATAACCAGATGTTGCCAAATAACAACATGTGAAT
ATGGTGCATGAGGTCCAGGGACAGGAGAGTGAGCTCCATGACTAAGTCTGTGTAATAGACATACGTCCCC
TTTCCTTCCCACGTCCCTTCGTGGTTGAGGTCCCAGAGGTGAATTACGTATCGTAAAATCACATGAGCAG
TCCTCACTGTCACAAGAAGAGACTCTGCAGCCATGAAAGCCAAGGTGTGCATTCCGTGGGTGTAGCCGGT
GATGGAGCAGACGGCCGCCAGTCCACAGCAGGAAAGCAGCATGGCAACCAACAGGGACAGGACTCGACCG
TGGCTGCTCATCAGCGTGGTGGGCGAGAAGGAAAGATATTCAAATCGATCCTTGCAGAGCTGAACCATCA
GGTGCAGAA
