[The description below was written by a language model from this plasmid's Addgene catalogue record.]
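Description:
pCDNA-gp78-FLAG RING mutant C356G H361A is a mammalian expression plasmid built on the pCDNA3 backbone, with a total size of about 7.3 kb (roughly 5.4 kb of backbone plus a 1.9 kb insert). It is maintained as a high-copy plasmid in E. coli under ampicillin selection. It also carries a neomycin resistance marker, so transfected mammalian cells can be selected with G418, for example to derive stable lines. No feature table is provided with the record, so the details of origins and polyadenylation signals are not itemised. The listed sequencing primers correspond to the T7 and SP6 promoter sites that conventionally flank the pCDNA3 cloning region.

The insert is the human gp78 coding sequence (gene AMFR, also called RNF45), an ER membrane-associated RING-type E3 ubiquitin ligase that acts in ER-associated degradation. It is transcribed from the CMV promoter and fused at its C terminus to a FLAG epitope for detection or immunoprecipitation. Two deliberate substitutions, C356G and H361A, lie in the RING domain, as the construct name indicates. Changes to such RING residues are generally used to impair ligase activity, although the record does not explicitly describe the functional effect. Four further substitutions (P179L, F262L, Y315C and D346G) were found during repository quality control, and the depositor reports that they do not affect plasmid function. The cloning method is not recorded, and part of the plasmid derives from a construct made in another laboratory. The associated study concerns the interplay between gp78 and the deubiquitinase USP13 in ER-associated degradation, where a RING mutant of this kind would plausibly serve as a comparison to wild-type gp78.
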