Addgene plasmid #61751: pCDNA-gp78-FLAG RING mutant C356G H361A
Purpose: express C-terminally FLAG tagged human gp78
Depositing lab: Yihong Ye. Depositing organization: National Institute of Diabetes & Digestive & Kidney Diseases (NIDDK). Publication: USP13 antagonizes gp78 to maintain functionality of a chaperone in ER-associated degradation. Liu Y, Soetandyo N, Lee JG, Liu L, Xu Y, Clemons WM Jr, Ye Y. Elife. 2014;3:e01369. doi: 10.7554/eLife.01369. Epub 2014 Jan 14. PubMed 24424410.
Backbone
  Vector backbone: pCDNA3
  Backbone size w/o insert (bp): 5400
  Total vector size (bp): 7332
  Vector type: Mammalian Expression
  Selectable markers: Neomycin (select with G418)
Growth in bacteria
  Bacterial resistance: Ampicillin, 100 μg/mL
  Growth temperature: 37°C
  Growth strain: Top10
  Copy number: High Copy
Gene/Insert
  Gene/Insert name: gp78 (alt name: AMFR, RNF45)
  Species: H. sapiens (human)
  Insert size (bp): 1932
  Mutation: C356G H361A; P179L, F262L, Y315C, and D346G (please see depositor comment below)
  GenBank ID: NM_001144.5
  Entrez Gene: AMFR (a.k.a. GP78, RNF45, SPG89)
  Promoter: CMV
  Tag / fusion protein: FLAG (C terminal on insert)
  Cloning method: Unknown
  Sequencing primers: 5′ TAATACGACTCACTATAGGG; 3′ ATTTAGGTGACACTATAG
Resource information
  A portion of this plasmid was derived from a plasmid made by: Wierds's Lab
Terms and licenses: Academic/Nonprofit Terms; Industry Terms: Not Available to Industry
Depositor comments: Mutations P179L, F262L, Y315C, and D346G found during Addgene's quality control process have no affect on plasmid function.
How to cite: pCDNA-gp78-FLAG RING mutant C356G H361A was a gift from Yihong Ye (Addgene plasmid # 61751 ; http://n2t.net/addgene:61751 ; RRID:Addgene_61751)
